>Addgene plasmid #40151 | pFM105 | addgene partial sequence | sequence record 52353 | pGEX3
GCAGATCGTCAGTCAGTCACGATGCGGCCGCCTATGACGGTGATGATGACGTGGCAATGGGTGATGACGT
GGGAGTTTGAGGATTACGGGCGGTCGTTACACGTTCACAAATTGAGAGGAGCATCTCTTCCACGACTCCT
TTATCCAGTTGATTAGCACACACATCACGAATCGGTATCGTTTTCATCGTAGTTTCGAGTGCATTTGCAG
AAAGTACACGTGTTTGGCCTGAAGCCTCCGATGGGACGTTCATAAGCATTTCACATTGCACATGAATGTG
CTGAGCATGTTTCATATTTCGATGAATCTGATGAGCCGACAGTATTGAAGCCGGGTTCCGGGTGTCGACG
AGTAGGTAGGCAGCGTCACAGGCGTCCATATATGCCTGCGGAAGATTCGAATTATCATATTCCGGATCGA
TAATGTCCAGCACGTATTCCATGTCAGTCTCGTCGTTGTTGAGCACCATCGAAACGATGTGCGGAAGACG
GTTATCTCCCTCCGGGAACGGCATCATTCCGATTCCAGCGAGCCGATATCGCTCGGCGATCGGAATTATG
CGAATACGGTCGGTGCCCTCCAGGAATAGTTGACGAATCGCGCGAACAAAAGTGGTTTTTCCGGCTCCAG
AGTGTCCAAAAACGACGAGCGTAATCNCACAGCCCGATGCGACACGCTCAAACTTCCGGCCTATTCCAGT
ATAATAGCCGAGAGCCGAGAACTTTGACAATTGCAACGGCTCATCATATTCCG
