>Addgene plasmid #40151 | pFM105 | addgene partial sequence | sequence record 53577 | pGEX5
AGTTCTGTTCCAGGGGCCCCTGGGATCCATGACTGACTTGGATACGTCCTCAGCCCAGATCAGGGCATCC
CAATCCGACTTATCCATAGCTAATAGCTCACCCCGCTTGTTGGAATCAAACGCTACCACCTCCACTGCTT
GTATTAATGATGTGCAGCAACCGGTGCGCCGAGACCTGTCGAGCGAGCTGCTGTGTCCCTTGTGTGACCA
ACTCTTCGATCGCCCGGTCATGGTTACTTGTGGCCACTCCTACTGTGAACCATGTATTGAGCGTCACACT
AGAGACACACGTGCTTGTGTTATTTGTAAGCTGGATGTAGGGCCCTTCGCGGCAATGATCCCAAGCATCA
CTCTCGACAACATGGTTCGAAAATTAAAGAACCAAGAAAACATTGAGTCGAGCTACGATGACCTCTTCAT
CTGCGAAGAGAAACTTCAAAAAGCTCCAACTCCACCAATCAGCGAAGAGATTCCAGCGCAAAAAATGACA
AGGTCGTTGTCGCAAAGAAGCGCACGCCGACTCTTCTTCTCTATTGCTGGACCAACCATCTGCTCGAGCC
CAATCACCCCACACCGCCGTCGCCCACTGTCGCCAAGTGCTCGTCCCGCCAAAAGTTCTCTGAAAATCCC
GCCGGAGCCGCTGAACCACTCGCTCTCACCTCCAGGATTCCATAACAGTCACCACCACCGAGACGATTCT
CTGGTGCTCGCCGGCGGAAATTTCCGCCGAAATGGATTCGGCCGACGTTCGGAACGCTTCACCGCCGCCA
CCACCAGTGCACAAAGTTTTGCTGAAAGTTCGCAGATTTCCACTGGAAATTCGTCGAAA
