[The description below was written by a language model from this plasmid's Addgene catalogue record.]
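Description:
pFM105 (also recorded as pGEX6p1-par-2RR K162A) is a bacterial expression plasmid built on the commercial pGEX-6P-1 backbone, about 4.9 kb without insert, and designed to produce a GST fusion protein in E. coli. It is selected with ampicillin. The record lists the copy number as unknown and includes no feature table, so the origin of replication and other backbone elements are not itemised here. pGEX-series vectors generally carry a pBR322-type origin and a lacI repressor gene that keeps the promoter off until it is induced.

The insert is the C. elegans polarity gene par-2, cloned between BamHI and NotI sites that both remain intact, so the fragment can be excised or transferred. Expression is driven by the tac promoter, a hybrid trp/lac promoter inducible with IPTG. The coding sequence is fused in frame to an N-terminal glutathione S-transferase tag supplied by the backbone, which allows affinity purification on glutathione resin. In pGEX-6P vectors a PreScission protease site normally sits between GST and the insert, allowing tag removal.

Two modifications distinguish this par-2 allele. Base pairs 6–523 were recoded to make the sequence RNAi-resistant, a feature carried over from the transgene design and relevant to worm experiments rather than to bacterial expression. The protein also carries a K162A point substitution, whose functional consequence the record does not state. The associated study concerns microtubule-dependent self-organisation of PAR domains in the zygote, so the plasmid is most plausibly used to make recombinant mutant PAR-2 for in vitro biochemical comparison with the wild-type protein.
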