Addgene plasmid #40151: pFM105
Depositing lab: Geraldine Seydoux. Depositing organization: Johns Hopkins University and School of Medicine. Publication: Microtubules induce self-organization of polarized PAR domains in Caenorhabditis elegans zygotes. Motegi F, Zonies S, Hao Y, Cuenca AA, Griffin E, Seydoux G. Nat Cell Biol. 2011 Oct 9;13(11):1361-7. doi: 10.1038/ncb2354. PubMed 21983565.
Backbone
  Vector backbone: pGEX-6p-1
  Backbone manufacturer: GE
  Backbone size w/o insert (bp): 4900
  Vector type: Bacterial Expression
Growth in bacteria
  Bacterial resistance: Ampicillin, 100 μg/mL
  Growth temperature: 37°C
  Growth strain: DH5alpha
  Copy number: Unknown
Gene/Insert
  Gene/Insert name: par-2 RNAi resistant, K162A (alt name: par-2)
  Species: C. elegans (nematode)
  Mutation: K162A; base pairs 6-523 of par-2 were recoded to create the RNAi-resistant par-2 transgene.
  GenBank ID: NC_003281.9
  Entrez Gene: par-2 (a.k.a. CELE_F58B6.3)
  Promoter: tac
  Tag / fusion protein: GST (N terminal on backbone)
  Cloning method: Restriction Enzyme; 5′ cloning site BamHI (not destroyed); 3′ cloning site NotI (not destroyed)
  Sequencing primers: 5′ pGEX5; 3′ pGEX3
Terms and licenses: Academic/Nonprofit Terms; Industry Terms: Not Available to Industry
Depositor comments: Alternate plasmid name: pGEX6p1-par-2RR K162A
How to cite: pFM105 was a gift from Geraldine Seydoux (Addgene plasmid # 40151 ; http://n2t.net/addgene:40151 ; RRID:Addgene_40151)
